>Addgene plasmid #70264 | pMXs-C16orf80-gfp | depositor partial sequence | sequence record 126522 | RTVfor
ACATCCTCTAGACTGCCGGATCTAGCTAGTTAATTAAGCCACCATGTTCAAAAACACGTTCCAGAGCGGC
TTCCTCTCCATCCTCTACAGCATCGGCAGCAAGCCTCTGCAAATCTGGGACAAAAAGGTACGGAATGGCC
ACATCAAAAGAATCACTGATAATGACATCCAGTCCCTGGTGCTAGAGATTGAAGGGACAAATGTAAGCAC
CACATATATCACATGCCCTGCAGACCCCAAGAAGACGCTGGGAATTAAACTTCCTTTCCTTGTCATGATT
ATCAAAAACCTGAAGAAGTATTTTACCTTCGAAGTGCAGGTACTAGATGACAAGAATGTGCGTCGTCGCT
TTCGGGCAAGTAACTACCAGAGCACCACCCGGGTCAAACCCTTCATCTGCACCATGCCCATGCGGCTGGA
TGACGGCTGGAACCAGATTCAGTTCAACTTGCTAGACTTCACACGGCGAGCATACGGCACCAATTACATC
GAGACCCTCAGAGTGCAGATCCATGCAAATTGTCGCATCCGACGGGTTTACTTCTCAGACAGACTCTACT
CAGAAGATGAGCTGCCGGCAGAGTTCAAACTGTATCTCCCAGTTCAGAACAAGGCAAAGCAAGCAGGAGG
CGGTGGAGGCGGTGCAGGCATGGTGAGCAAGGGCGAGGAGCTGTTCACCGGGGTGGTGCCCATCCTGGTC
GAGCTGGACGGCGACGTAAACGGCCACAAGTTCAGCGTGTCCGGCGAGGGCGAGGGCGATGCCACCTACG
GCAAGCTGACCCTGAAGTTCATCTGCACCA
