>Addgene plasmid #70264 | pMXs-C16orf80-gfp | addgene partial sequence | sequence record 140696 | EGFP-N 5'-CGTCGCCGTCCAGCTCGACCAG-3'
CCTTGCTCACCATGCCTGCACCGCCTCCACCGCCTCCTGCTTGCTTTGCCTTGTTCTGAACTGGGAGATA
CAGTTTGAACTCTGCCGGCAGCTCATCTTCTGAGTAGAGTCTGTCTGAGAAGTAAACCCGTCGGATGCGA
CAATTTGCATGGATCTGCACTCTGAGGGTCTCGATGTAATTGGTGCCGTATGCTCGCCGTGTGAAGTCTA
GCAAGTTGAACTGAATCTGGTTCCAGCCGTCATCCAGCCGCATGGGCATGGTGCAGATGAAGGGTTTGAC
CCGGGTGGTGCTCTGGTAGTTACTTGCCCGAAAGCGACGACGCACATTCTTGTCATCTAGTACCTGCACT
TCGAAGGTAAAATACTTCTTCAGGTTTTTGATAATCATGACAAGGAAAGGAAGTTTAATTCCCAGCGTCT
TCTTGGGGTCTGCAGGGCATGTGATATATGTGGTGCTTACATTTGTCCCTTCAATCTCTAGCACCAGGGA
CTGGATGTCATTATCAGTGATTCTTTTGATGTGGCCATTCCGTACCTTTTTGTCCCAGATTTGCAGAGGC
TTGCTGCCGATGCTGTAGAGGATGGAGAGGAAGCCGCTCTGGAACGTGTTTTTGAACATGGTGGCTTAAT
TAACTAGCTAGATCCGGCAGTCTAGAGGATGGTCCACCCCCGGGGTCGGCAGCCTTCACGTGGGCGGCGT
GTATCCAAGCTGCGATGCCGTCTACTTTGAGGGCGGTGGGGGTGGTCAGCAGGACTGTGTAAGGTCCTTT
CCAGCGAGGTTCTAGGTTCTTAGTCTGGTGTCGGCGGA
