>Addgene plasmid #70264 | pMXs-C16orf80-gfp | addgene partial sequence | sequence record 140697 | blast-R 5'-gctctttcaatgagggtgga-3'
GTGGCCATATTATCATCGTGTTTTTCAAAGGAAAACCACGTCCCCGTGGTTCGGGGGGCCAGACGTTTTT
TTAACCTCGACTAAACACATGTAAAGCATGTGCACCGAGGCCCCAGATCAGATCCCATACAATGGGGTAC
CTTCTGGGCATCCTTCAGCCCCTTGTTGAATACGCTTGAGGAGAGCCATTTGACTCTTTCCACAACTATC
CAACTCACAACGTGGCACTGGGGTTGTGCCGCCTTTGCAGGTGTATCTTATACACGTGGCTTTTGGCCGC
AGAGGCACCTGTCGCCAGGTGGGGGGTTCCGCTGCCTGCAAAGGGTCGCTACAGACGTTGTTTGTCTTCA
AGAAGCTTCCAGAGGAACTGCTTCCTTCACGACATTCAACAGACCTTGCATTCCTTTGGCGAGAGGGGAA
AGACCCCTAGGAATGCTCGTCAAGAAGACAGGGCCAGGTTTCCGGGCCCTCACATTGCCAAAAGACGGCA
ATATGGTGGAAAATAACATATAGACAAACGCACACCGGCCTTATTCCAAGCGGCTTCGGCCAGTAACGTT
AGGGGGGGGGGAGGGAGAGGGGG
