[The description below was written by a language model from this plasmid's Addgene catalogue record.]
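Description:
pMXs-C16orf80-gfp is a retroviral mammalian expression plasmid built on the pMXs backbone, a Moloney murine leukemia virus-derived vector family in which the payload sits between long terminal repeats along with a packaging signal. This arrangement allows the transcript to be packaged into retroviral particles when the plasmid is introduced into a suitable packaging cell line. The resulting virus integrates the cassette stably into the genome of dividing target cells. The plasmid is propagated in bacteria under ampicillin selection, and the record names a recombination-deficient strain for this, a common choice for vectors with repeated LTR sequences. Transduced mammalian cells can be selected with blasticidin. No feature table is provided, so the promoter is not explicitly stated. In pMXs vectors, insert expression is generally driven from the 5' LTR. The record does not say how the blasticidin resistance gene is expressed.

The insert is human C16orf80, now designated CFAP20 (also known as GTL3, EVORF and fSAP23), fused at its C terminus to GFP. The fusion lets expression of the protein be followed by fluorescence, and it is suited to examining subcellular localisation or identifying transduced cells. The construct was deposited in connection with a study that identified and characterised essential genes in the human genome. This suggests it was used to express and visualise a then poorly characterised open reading frame that emerged from that work, although the record itself states only that it expresses C16orf80 in mammalian cells with a GFP reporter.
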