Addgene plasmid #70264: pMXs-C16orf80-gfp
Purpose: Expresses C16orf80 in mammalian cells with GFP reporter.
Depositing lab: David Sabatini. Publication: Identification and characterization of essential genes in the human genome. Wang T, Birsoy K, Hughes NW, Krupczak KM, Post Y, Wei JJ, Lander ES, Sabatini DM. Science. 2015 Oct 15. pii: aac7041. 10.1126/science.aac7041 PubMed 26472758.
Backbone
  Vector backbone: pMXs
  Vector type: Mammalian Expression, Retroviral
  Selectable markers: Blasticidin
Growth in bacteria
  Bacterial resistance: Ampicillin, 100 μg/mL
  Growth temperature: 37°C
  Growth strain: NEB Stable
  Copy number: Unknown
Gene/Insert
  Gene/Insert name: C16orf80
  Species: H. sapiens (human)
  Entrez Gene: CFAP20 (a.k.a. C16orf80, EVORF, GTL3, fSAP23)
  Tag / fusion protein: GFP (C terminal on insert)
Terms and licenses: Academic/Nonprofit Terms; Industry Terms: Not Available to Industry
How to cite: pMXs-C16orf80-gfp was a gift from David Sabatini (Addgene plasmid # 70264)
